Addgene plasmid #227086: CPH3747_GST-TEV-Spt6p-tSH2-1223-1452
Purpose: Bacterial expression of R1282H single-mutant GST-tagged Spt6 tSH2 domain (1223-1452)
Depositing lab: Chris Hill. Depositing organization: University of Utah.
Backbone
  Vector backbone: pDEST15
  Backbone size w/o insert (bp): 5429
  Vector type: Bacterial Expression
Growth in bacteria
  Bacterial resistance: Ampicillin, 100 μg/mL
  Growth temperature: 37°C
  Growth strain: DH5alpha
  Copy number: Unknown
Gene/Insert
  Gene/Insert name: spt6-tsh2 (alt name: YGR116W)
  Species: S. cerevisiae (budding yeast)
  Insert size (bp): 688
  Mutation: R1282H
  Entrez Gene: SPT6 (a.k.a. YGR116W, CRE2, SSN20)
  Promoter: T7
  Tag / fusion protein: GST-TEV_cleavage_site (N terminal on insert)
  Cloning method: Restriction Enzyme; 5′ cloning site Unknown (unknown if destroyed); 3′ cloning site Unknown (unknown if destroyed)
Terms and licenses: Academic/Nonprofit Terms; Industry Terms: Not Available to Industry
How to cite: CPH3747_GST-TEV-Spt6p-tSH2-1223-1452 was a gift from Chris Hill (Addgene plasmid # 227086 ; http://n2t.net/addgene:227086 ; RRID:Addgene_227086)
