[The description below was written by a language model from this plasmid's Addgene catalogue record and pLannotate feature annotations shown in this document.]
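Description:
CPH3747_GST-TEV-Spt6p-tSH2-1223-1452 is a bacterial expression plasmid built on the pDEST15 Gateway destination backbone, designed to produce a GST-tagged fragment of the Saccharomyces cerevisiae transcription elongation and chromatin factor Spt6 (YGR116W). The insert encodes residues 1223–1452, corresponding to the tandem SH2 (tSH2) domain, and according to the catalogue entry carries the single point mutation R1282H. Expression is driven by a T7 promoter followed by the phage T7 gene 10 ribosome binding site, so it requires a host supplying T7 RNA polymerase, and transcription ends at a T7 terminator.

The open reading frame begins with Schistosoma japonicum glutathione S-transferase, continues through an attB1 site, then a TEV protease recognition site placed immediately upstream of the Spt6 fragment. This arrangement permits glutathione-affinity purification of the fusion and subsequent removal of the GST tag by TEV cleavage. An attB2 site follows the insert. The presence of both attB sites suggests the insert entered by Gateway recombination, although the catalogue lists restriction enzyme cloning with unknown sites. A short annotated match to a T7 gene 10-derived solubility tag between attB2 and the terminator is probably residual vector sequence rather than part of the product.

The backbone is pBR322-like: a ColE1/pMB1-type origin accompanied by the bom region and the rop gene, which moderates copy number (listed as unknown in the record), plus β-lactamase under its own promoter for ampicillin selection. Only fragments of the tetracycline resistance gene remain, so it is presumably not a functional marker. The recorded purpose is bacterial production of the R1282H mutant tSH2 domain; the record does not state downstream applications.
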