Features (pLannotate 1.2.2; 18 found; start..end, strand, type, name):
     25..43      +  promoter       T7 promoter: promoter for bacteriophage T7 RNA polymerase
     75..97      +  RBS            RBS: efficient ribosome binding site from bacteriophage T7 gene 10 (Olins and Rangwala, 1989)
    105..758     +  CDS            GST26_SCHJA: Experimental evidence at protein level: Swiss-Prot protein existence level 1. GST isoenzymes appear to play a central role in the parasite detoxification system. Other functions are also suspected including a role in increasing the solubility of haematin in the parasite gut. From Schistosoma japonicum (Blood fluke).
    792..816     +  protein_bind   attB1: mutant version of attB; recombination site for the Gateway® BP reaction BP Clonase™
    837..857     +  CDS            TEV site: tobacco etch virus (TEV) protease recognition and cleavage site
    867..1553    +  CDS            SPT6 (fragment): SPT6_YEAST - Also known as CRE2, SSN20. Experimental evidence at protein level: Swiss-Prot protein existence level 1. Plays a role in maintenance of chromatin structure during RNA polymerase II transcription elongation thereby repressing transcription initiation from cryptic promoters. Mediates the reassembly of nucleosomes onto the promoters of at least a selected set of genes during repression; the nucleosome reassembly is essential for transcriptional repression. Essential for viability. From Saccharomyces cerevisiae (strain ATCC 204508 / S288c) (Baker's yeast).
   1576..1600    -  protein_bind   attB2: mutant version of attB; recombination site for the Gateway® BP reaction BP Clonase™
   1621..1670    +  CDS            SET1 (fragment): solubility-enhancement tag derived from T7 phage gene 10B
   1678..1725    +  terminator     T7 terminator: transcription terminator for bacteriophage T7 RNA polymerase
   1751..2043    -  CDS            TcR (fragment): tetracycline efflux protein; tet; confers resistance to tetracycline
   2091..2119    -  promoter       tet promoter: E. coli promoter for tetracycline efflux protein gene
   2232..2336    +  promoter       AmpR promoter: bla
   2337..3197    +  CDS            AmpR: β-lactamase; bla; confers resistance to ampicillin, carbenicillin, and related antibiotics
   3368..3956    +  rep_origin     ori: high-copy-number ColE1/pMB1/pBR322/pUC origin of replication
   4142..4281    -  misc_feature   bom: basis of mobility region from pBR322
   4383..4574    -  CDS            rop: Rop protein, which maintains plasmids at low copy number; rop
   4591..4971    +  CDS            YPB1_ECOLX: Protein predicted: Swiss-Prot protein existence level 4. From Escherichia coli.
   5213..3       -  CDS            TcR (fragment) (across the origin): tetracycline efflux protein; tet; confers resistance to tetracycline
>Addgene plasmid #227086 | CPH3747_GST-TEV-Spt6p-tSH2-1223-1452 | addgene full sequence | sequence record 451101 | Addgene NGS Result
ATCGAGATCTCGATCCCGCGAAATTAATACGACTCACTATAGGGAGACCACAACGGTTTCCCTCTAGAAA
TAATTTTGTTTAACTTTAAGAAGGAGATATACATATGTCCCCTATACTAGGTTATTGGAAAATTAAGGGC
CTTGTGCAACCCACTCGACTTCTTTTGGAATATCTTGAAGAAAAATATGAAGAGCATTTGTATGAGCGCG
ATGAAGGTGATAAATGGCGAAACAAAAAGTTTGAATTGGGTTTGGAGTTTCCCAATCTTCCTTATTATAT
TGATGGTGATGTTAAATTAACACAGTCTATGGCCATCATACGTTATATAGCTGACAAGCACAACATGTTG
GGTGGTTGTCCAAAAGAGCGTGCAGAGATTTCAATGCTTGAAGGAGCGGTTTTGGATATTAGATACGGTG
TTTCGAGAATTGCATATAGTAAAGACTTTGAAACTCTCAAAGTTGATTTTCTTAGCAAGCTACCTGAAAT
GCTGAAAATGTTCGAAGATCGTTTATGTCATAAAACATATTTAAATGGTGATCATGTAACCCATCCTGAC
TTCATGTTGTATGACGCTCTTGATGTTGTTTTATACATGGACCCAATGTGCCTGGATGCGTTCCCAAAAT
TAGTTTGTTTTAAAAAACGTATTGAAGCTATCCCACAAATTGATAAGTACTTGAAATCCAGCAAGTATAT
AGCATGGCCTTTGCAGGGCTGGCAAGCCACGTTTGGTGGTGGCGACCATCCTCCAAAATCGGATCTGGTT
CCGCGTCCATGGTCGAATCAAACAAGTTTGTACAAAAAAGCAGGCTCCGCGGCCGCCGTACTCGAGGAAA
ACCTGTATTTTCAGGGCTCCTTCACCTCCATTTGGGACTTGAAACAAGAACTGGAAGATGCCGAAGAGGA
GAGGAAATTGATGATGGCAGAAGCCCGTGCAAAGAGAACACATCGTGTTATCAATCATCCTTACTATTTC
CCTTTCAACGGCAGACAGGCTGAGGATTACTTAAGGAGTAAAGAACGTGGTGAATTCGTGATCCACCAGT
CTAGCCGAGGTGATGACCACTTGGTTATCACCTGGAAATTGGATAAGGATTTGTTTCAACATATTGATAT
CCAAGAATTAGAAAAAGAAAATCCTTTGGCTTTAGGTAAAGTCTTGATTGTCGACAATCAGAAATACAAT
GATTTAGACCAGATCATTGTAGAATATCTTCAAAACAAGGTAAGGCTCTTGAATGAAATGACATCTAGTG
AAAAATTCAAAAGCGGTACTAAGAAAGATGTGGTCAAGTTTATTGAAGACTACTCTAGAGTGAATCCAAA
TAAGTCTGTGTACTATTTCAGTTTGAACCACGATAACCCTGGTTGGTTTTACTTGATGTTCAAGATTAAC
GCAAATAGCAAATTATACACATGGAATGTGAAATTAACGAACACTGGTTATTTCCTGGTAAACTACAATT
ATCCAAGTGTTATCCAGCTTTGTAATGGTTTTAAGACGCTTCTAAAATCTAACAGTAGTAAGAATAGAAT
GAACAACTACCGTTAGTAGAAGGGTGGGCGCGCCGACCCAGCTTTCTTGTACAAAGTGGTTTGATTCGAC
CCGGGATCCGGCTGCTAACAAAGCCCGAAAGGAAGCTGAGTTGGCTGCTGCCACCGCTGAGCAATAACTA
GCATAACCCCTTGGGGCCTCTAAACGGGTCTTGAGGGGTTTTTTGCTGAAAGGAGGAACTATATCCGGAT
ATCCACAGGACGGGTGTGGTCGCCATGATCGCGTAGTCGATAGTGGCTCCAAGTAGCGAAGCGAGCAGGA
CTGGGCGGCGGCCAAAGCGGTCGGACAGTGCTCCGAGAACGGGTGCGCATAGAAATTGCATCAACGCATA
TAGCGCTAGCAGCACGCCATAGTGACTGGCGATGCTGTCGGAATGGACGATATCCCGCAAGAGGCCCGGC
AGTACCGGCATAACCAAGCCTATGCCTACAGCATCCAGGGTGACGGTGCCGAGGATGACGATGAGCGCAT
TGTTAGATTTCATACACGGTGCCTGACTGCGTTAGCAATTTAACTGTGATAAACTACCGCATTAAAGCTT
ATCGATGATAAGCTGTCAAACATGAGAATTCTTGAAGACGAAAGGGCCTCGTGATACGCCTATTTTTATA
GGTTAATGTCATGATAATAATGGTTTCTTAGACGTCAGGTGGCACTTTTCGGGGAAATGTGCGCGGAACC
CCTATTTGTTTATTTTTCTAAATACATTCAAATATGTATCCGCTCATGAGACAATAACCCTGATAAATGC
TTCAATAATATTGAAAAAGGAAGAGTATGAGTATTCAACATTTCCGTGTCGCCCTTATTCCCTTTTTTGC
GGCATTTTGCCTTCCTGTTTTTGCTCACCCAGAAACGCTGGTGAAAGTAAAAGATGCTGAAGATCAGTTG
GGTGCACGAGTGGGTTACATCGAACTGGATCTCAACAGCGGTAAGATCCTTGAGAGTTTTCGCCCCGAAG
AACGTTTTCCAATGATGAGCACTTTTAAAGTTCTGCTATGTGGCGCGGTATTATCCCGTGTTGACGCCGG
GCAAGAGCAACTCGGTCGCCGCATACACTATTCTCAGAATGACTTGGTTGAGTACTCACCAGTCACAGAA
AAGCATCTTACGGATGGCATGACAGTAAGAGAATTATGCAGTGCTGCCATAACCATGAGTGATAACACTG
CGGCCAACTTACTTCTGACAACGATCGGAGGACCGAAGGAGCTAACCGCTTTTTTGCACAACATGGGGGA
TCATGTAACTCGCCTTGATCGTTGGGAACCGGAGCTGAATGAAGCCATACCAAACGACGAGCGTGACACC
ACGATGCCTGCAGCAATGGCAACAACGTTGCGCAAACTATTAACTGGCGAACTACTTACTCTAGCTTCCC
GGCAACAATTAATAGACTGGATGGAGGCGGATAAAGTTGCAGGACCACTTCTGCGCTCGGCCCTTCCGGC
TGGCTGGTTTATTGCTGATAAATCTGGAGCCGGTGAGCGTGGGTCTCGCGGTATCATTGCAGCACTGGGG
CCAGATGGTAAGCCCTCCCGTATCGTAGTTATCTACACGACGGGGAGTCAGGCAACTATGGATGAACGAA
ATAGACAGATCGCTGAGATAGGTGCCTCACTGATTAAGCATTGGTAACTGTCAGACCAAGTTTACTCATA
TATACTTTAGATTGATTTAAAACTTCATTTTTAATTTAAAAGGATCTAGGTGAAGATCCTTTTTGATAAT
CTCATGACCAAAATCCCTTAACGTGAGTTTTCGTTCCACTGAGCGTCAGACCCCGTAGAAAAGATCAAAG
GATCTTCTTGAGATCCTTTTTTTCTGCGCGTAATCTGCTGCTTGCAAACAAAAAAACCACCGCTACCAGC
GGTGGTTTGTTTGCCGGATCAAGAGCTACCAACTCTTTTTCCGAAGGTAACTGGCTTCAGCAGAGCGCAG
ATACCAAATACTGTCCTTCTAGTGTAGCCGTAGTTAGGCCACCACTTCAAGAACTCTGTAGCACCGCCTA
CATACCTCGCTCTGCTAATCCTGTTACCAGTGGCTGCTGCCAGTGGCGATAAGTCGTGTCTTACCGGGTT
GGACTCAAGACGATAGTTACCGGATAAGGCGCAGCGGTCGGGCTGAACGGGGGGTTCGTGCACACAGCCC
AGCTTGGAGCGAACGACCTACACCGAACTGAGATACCTACAGCGTGAGCTATGAGAAAGCGCCACGCTTC
CCGAAGGGAGAAAGGCGGACAGGTATCCGGTAAGCGGCAGGGTCGGAACAGGAGAGCGCACGAGGGAGCT
TCCAGGGGGAAACGCCTGGTATCTTTATAGTCCTGTCGGGTTTCGCCACCTCTGACTTGAGCGTCGATTT
TTGTGATGCTCGTCAGGGGGGCGGAGCCTATGGAAAAACGCCAGCAACGCGGCCTTTTTACGGTTCCTGG
CCTTTTGCTGGCCTTTTGCTCACATGTTCTTTCCTGCGTTATCCCCTGATTCTGTGGATAACCGTATTAC
CGCCTTTGAGTGAGCTGATACCGCTCGCCGCAGCCGAACGACCGAGCGCAGCGAGTCAGTGAGCGAGGAA
GCGGAAGAGCGCCTGATGCGGTATTTTCTCCTTACGCATCTGTGCGGTATTTCACACCGCAATGGTGCAC
TCTCAGTACAATCTGCTCTGATGCCGCATAGTTAAGCCAGTATACACTCCGCTATCGCTACGTGACTGGG
TCATGGCTGCGCCCCGACACCCGCCAACACCCGCTGACGCGCCCTGACGGGCTTGTCTGCTCCCGGCATC
CGCTTACAGACAAGCTGTGACCGTCTCCGGGAGCTGCATGTGTCAGAGGTTTTCACCGTCATCACCGAAA
CGCGCGAGGCAGCTGCGGTAAAGCTCATCAGCGTGGTCGTGAAGCGATTCACAGATGTCTGCCTGTTCAT
CCGCGTCCAGCTCGTTGAGTTTCTCCAGAAGCGTTAATGTCTGGCTTCTGATAAAGCGGGCCATGTTAAG
GGCGGTTTTTTCCTGTTTGGTCACTGATGCCTCCGTGTAAGGGGGATTTCTGTTCATGGGGGTAATGATA
CCGATGAAACGAGAGAGGATGCTCACGATACGGGTTACTGATGATGAACATGCCCGGTTACTGGAACGTT
GTGAGGGTAAACAACTGGCGGTATGGATGCGGCGGGACCAGAGAAAAATCACTCAGGGTCAATGCCAGCG
CTTCGTTAATACAGATGTAGGTGTTCCACAGGGTAGCCAGCAGCATCCTGCGATGCAGATCCGGAACATA
ATGGTGCAGGGCGCTGACTTCCGCGTTTCCAGACTTTACGAAACACGGAAACCGAAGACCATTCATGTTG
TTGCTCAGGTCGCAGACGTTTTGCAGCAGCAGTCGCTTCACGTTCGCTCGCGTATCGGTGATTCATTCTG
CTAACCAGTAAGGCAACCCCGCCAGCCTAGCCGGGTCCTCAACGACAGGAGCACGATCATGCGCACCCGT
GGCCAGGACCCAACGCTGCCCGAGATGCGCCGCGTGCGGCTGCTGGAGATGGCGGACGCGATGGATATGT
TCTGCCAAGGGTTGGTTTGCGCATTCACAGTTCTCCGCAAGAATTGATTGGCTCCAATTCTTGGAGTGGT
GAATCCGTTAGCGAGGTGCCGCCGGCTTCCATTCAGGTCGAGGTGGCCCGGCTCCATGCACCGCGACGCA
ACGCGGGGAGGCAGACAAGGTATAGGGCGGCGCCTACAATCCATGCCAACCCGTTCCATGTGCTCGCCGA
GGCGGCATAAATCGCCGTGACGATCAGCGGTCCAATGATCGAAGTTAGGCTGGTAAGAGCCGCGAGCGAT
CCTTGAAGCTGTCCCTGATGGTCGTCATCTACCTGCCTGGACAGCATGGCCTGCAACGCGGGCATCCCGA
TGCCGCCGGAAGCGAGAAGAATCATAATGGGGAAGGCCATCCAGCCTCGCGTCGCGAACGCCAGCAAGAC
GTAGCCCAGCGCGTCGGCCGCCATGCCGGCGATAATGGCCTGCTTCTCGCCGAAACGTTTGGTGGCGGGA
CCAGTGACGAAGGCTTGAGCGAGGGCGTGCAAGATTCCGAATACCGCAAGCGACAGGCCGATCATCGTCG
CGCTCCAGCGAAAGCGGTCCTCGCCGAAAATGACCCAGAGCGCTGCCGGCACCTGTCCTACGAGTTGCAT
GATAAAGAAGACAGTCATAAGTGCGGCGACGATAGTCATGCCCCGCGCCCACCGGAAGGAGCTGACTGGG
TTGAAGGCTCTCAAGGGCATCGGTCGATCGACGCTCTCCCTTATGCGACTCCTGCATTAGGAAGCAGCCC
AGTAGTAGGTTGAGGCCGTTGAGCACCGCCGCCGCAAGGAATGGTGCATGCAAGGAGATGGCGCCCAACA
GTCCCCCGGCCACGGGGCCTGCCACCATACCCACGCCGAAACAAGCGCTCATGAGCCCGAAGTGGCGAGC
CCGATCTTCCCCATCGGTGATGTCGGCGATATAGGCGCCAGCAACCGCACCTGTGGCGCCGGTGATGCCG
GCCACGATGCGTCCGGCGTAGAGG
